Addgene plasmid #24598: MSCV-Flag-mPar6aK19A
Depositing lab: Senthil Muthuswamy. Depositing organization: Cold Spring Harbor Laboratory. Publication: Par6-aPKC uncouples ErbB2 induced disruption of polarized epithelial organization from proliferation control. Aranda V, Haire T, Nolan ME, Calarco JP, Rosenberg AZ, Fawcett JP, Pawson T, Muthuswamy SK. Nat Cell Biol. 2006 Nov . 8(11):1235-45. 10.1038/ncb1485 PubMed 17060907.
Backbone
  Vector backbone: pMSCV
  Backbone manufacturer: Clontech
  Backbone size w/o insert (bp): 8000
  Vector type: Mammalian Expression, Retroviral
  Selectable markers: Puromycin
Growth in bacteria
  Bacterial resistance: Ampicillin, 100 μg/mL
  Growth temperature: 37°C
  Growth strain: DH5alpha
  Copy number: Unknown
Gene/Insert
  Gene/Insert name: Par6c
  Species: M. musculus (mouse)
  Mutation: K19A
  Tag / fusion protein: FLAG (N terminal on insert)
  Cloning method: Restriction Enzyme
  Sequencing primers: 5′ pLXSN 5'
Terms and licenses: Academic/Nonprofit Terms; Industry Terms: Not Available to Industry
How to cite: MSCV-Flag-mPar6aK19A was a gift from Senthil Muthuswamy (Addgene plasmid # 24598 ; http://n2t.net/addgene:24598 ; RRID:Addgene_24598)
