[The description below was written by a language model from this plasmid's Addgene catalogue record.]
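Description:
MSCV-Flag-mPar6aK19A is a retroviral mammalian expression plasmid built on the pMSCV (murine stem cell virus) backbone, recorded as about 8 kb without the insert. It is propagated in E. coli under ampicillin selection, and transduced or transfected mammalian cells can be selected with puromycin. No feature table accompanies the record, so the details of the origin of replication, the promoter driving the puromycin marker and the exact architecture of the viral elements are not stated. In MSCV-type vectors generally, the insert sits between retroviral long terminal repeats, with the 5′ LTR acting as the promoter and a packaging signal allowing the transcript to be packaged into viral particles when the plasmid is introduced into a packaging cell line. This permits stable integration and expression in target cells.

The payload is a mouse Par6 polarity protein carrying a K19A point mutation and an N-terminal FLAG epitope tag, cloned by restriction enzyme methods. The record is inconsistent about the isoform: the plasmid name indicates Par6a, whereas the insert field lists Par6c, and the record does not resolve this discrepancy. The functional consequence of K19A is also not stated in the fields. The associated publication concerns the Par6–aPKC complex and its role in ErbB2-induced disruption of polarized epithelial organization, as distinct from proliferation control, which suggests the mutant was used to probe Par6 function in that pathway. The FLAG tag allows detection or immunoprecipitation of the expressed protein. The construct suits stable expression of mutant Par6 in mammalian epithelial cells for studies of cell polarity and oncogenic signalling.
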