>Addgene plasmid #24598 | MSCV-Flag-mPar6aK19A | addgene partial sequence | sequence record 30589 | 24598 with pLXSN-5
CCTCACTCCTTCTCTAGGCGCCGGAATTAGATCTCTCGAGGTTCGTTTAGTGAACCGTCAGAATTGATCT
ACCATGGACTACAAAGACGATGACGACAAGCTTGCGGCCGCGAATTCCATGGCCAGGCCGCAGAGGACTC
CGGCGCGCAGTCCCGATAGCATCGTCGAGGTGGCGAGCAAATTTGACGCCGAGTTCCGACGCTTTGCACT
ACCCCGCACTTCGGTGAGAGGCTTTCAGGAGTTCTCGCGATTGCTGTGTGTGGTACACCAGATCCCTGGC
CTGGACGTCCTGCTTGGCTATACGGATGCTCACGGTGACTTGCTGCCCCTCACCAACGATGACAGTTTGC
ACCGGGCCCTGGCCAGCGGGCCCCCACCTCTGCGCCTCTTGGTTCAGAAACGGGCAGAAGGTGACTCGAG
TGGCCTGGCTTTTGCCTCCAACTCTCTACAAAGGCGCAAGAAAGGGCTCCTGCTACGACCAGTGGCACCT
CTGCGCACCAGGCCACCCTTGTTAATCAGCTTGCCCCAAGATTTCCGCCAGGTGTCTTCAGTTATAGATG
TGGACCTACTACCTGAGACCCACCGACGAGTGAGGCTGCACAAACATGGTTCAGACCGTCCCCTGGGCTT
CTACATTCGAGATGGCATGAGTGTTCGCGTGGCTCCCCAGGGCCTGGAGCGGGTTCCAGGTATCTTCATC
TCCCGCCTGGTACGTGGGGGCCTGGCTGA
